Addgene plasmid #108501: pCR3-vsv-Incenp 8KQ
Purpose: expression of vsv-INCENP 8KQ
Depositing lab: Susanne Lens. Depositing organization: University Medical Centre Utrecht. Publication: Inter-domain Cooperation in INCENP Promotes Aurora B Relocation from Centromeres to Microtubules. van der Horst A, Vromans MJ, Bouwman K, van der Waal MS, Hadders MA, Lens SM. Cell Rep. 2015 Jul 21;12(3):380-7. doi: 10.1016/j.celrep.2015.06.038. Epub 2015 Jul 9. PubMed 26166576.
Backbone
  Vector backbone: pCR3
  Backbone size w/o insert (bp): 5000
  Vector type: Mammalian Expression
Growth in bacteria
  Bacterial resistance: Ampicillin, 100 μg/mL
  Growth temperature: 37°C
  Growth strain: DH5alpha
  Copy number: High Copy
Gene/Insert
  Gene/Insert name: INCENP
  Species: H. sapiens (human)
  Insert size (bp): 2757
  Mutation: K548Q, K563Q, K602Q, K609Q, K614Q, K622Q, K630Q, K631Q
  Entrez Gene: INCENP
  Promoter: CMV
  Tag / fusion protein: VSV (N terminal on insert)
  Cloning method: Restriction Enzyme; 5′ cloning site BglII (unknown if destroyed); 3′ cloning site BamHI (unknown if destroyed)
Terms and licenses: Academic/Nonprofit Terms; Industry Terms: Not Available to Industry
Depositor comments: Compared to the NCBI reference sequence NM_001040694, this plasmid contains small, in-frame insertions in INCENP after aa 543 and aa 746. These insertions are extra restriction sites for cloning.
How to cite: pCR3-vsv-Incenp 8KQ was a gift from Susanne Lens (Addgene plasmid # 108501 ; http://n2t.net/addgene:108501 ; RRID:Addgene_108501)
