[The description below was written by a language model from this plasmid's Addgene catalogue record and pLannotate feature annotations shown in this document.]
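Description:
pCR3-vsv-Incenp 8KQ is a mammalian expression plasmid built on the pCR3 backbone for producing a VSV epitope-tagged mutant of human INCENP, the scaffold subunit of the chromosomal passenger complex that binds Aurora B through its C-terminus and survivin and borealin through its N-terminus. It is maintained in E. coli as a high-copy plasmid through a ColE1/pUC-type origin and selected with ampicillin via the β-lactamase gene. An f1 origin is also present. A separate SV40 early promoter–neo–SV40 poly(A) cassette provides a neomycin/G418-type resistance marker that could be used for selection in mammalian cells.

The expression unit consists of the CMV immediate early enhancer and promoter, the INCENP open reading frame and a bovine growth hormone polyadenylation signal. A T7 promoter lies upstream of the insert, and in the repository-sequenced record an SP6 promoter lies downstream in the opposite orientation. The VSV tag is fused to the N-terminus of INCENP but is not annotated as a separate feature in the tables. The "8KQ" allele carries eight lysine-to-glutamine substitutions (K548Q, K563Q, K602Q, K609Q, K614Q, K622Q, K630Q, K631Q). The depositor also notes small in-frame insertions after residues 543 and 746 relative to the reference sequence, which are restriction sites added for cloning.

The depositor-supplied and repository-sequenced records differ slightly in length (8,204 versus 8,214 nt) but show essentially the same architecture. The short HIV-1 LTR, ble and lacI fragment calls are probably residual backbone sequence or annotation artefacts rather than functional parts. The stated purpose is simply expression of vsv-INCENP 8KQ, and the associated study concerns how INCENP domains drive Aurora B relocation from centromeres to microtubules.
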