Features (pLannotate 1.2.2; 20 found; start..end, strand, type, name):
     28..80      -  misc_feature   bom (fragment): basis of mobility region from pBR322
    235..614     +  enhancer       CMV enhancer: human cytomegalovirus immediate early enhancer
    615..818     +  promoter       CMV promoter: human cytomegalovirus (CMV) immediate early promoter
    814..847     +  LTR            5' LTR (truncated) (fragment): truncated 5' long terminal repeat (LTR) from HIV-1
    863..881     +  promoter       T7 promoter: promoter for bacteriophage T7 RNA polymerase
    965..3751    +  CDS            INCENP: INCE_HUMAN - Experimental evidence at protein level: Swiss-Prot protein existence level 1. Component of the chromosomal passenger complex (CPC), a complex that acts as a key regulator of mitosis. The CPC complex has essential functions at the centromere in ensuring correct chromosome alignment and segregation and is required for chromatin-induced microtubule stabilization and spindle assembly. Acts as a scaffold regulating CPC localization and activity. The C-terminus associates with AURKB or AURKC, the N-terminus associated with BIRC5/survivin and CDCA8/borealin tethers the CPC to the inner c
   3804..4028    +  polyA_signal   bGH poly(A) signal: bovine growth hormone polyadenylation signal
   4032..4053    +  promoter       SV40 promoter (fragment): SV40 enhancer and early promoter
   4074..4502    +  rep_origin     f1 ori (sequence partly withheld): f1 bacteriophage origin of replication; arrow indicates direction of (+) strand synthesis
   4516..4845    +  promoter       SV40 promoter: SV40 enhancer and early promoter
   4912..5703    +  CDS            neo: KKA2_KLEPN - Also known as kan, nptII. Experimental evidence at protein level: Swiss-Prot protein existence level 1. Resistance to kanamycin, neomycin, paromomycin, ribostamycin, butirosin and gentamicin B. From Klebsiella pneumoniae.
   5727..5885    +  CDS            ble (fragment): BLE_KLEPN - Experimental evidence at protein level: Swiss-Prot protein existence level 1. Binding protein with a strong affinity to the bleomycin family of antibiotics. Binds to CL990; an antimitotic-antibiotic compound. From Klebsiella pneumoniae.
   5880..6001    +  polyA_signal   SV40 poly(A) signal: SV40 polyadenylation signal
   6074..6090    -  protein_bind   lac operator: The lac repressor binds to the lac operator to inhibit transcription in E. coli. This inhibition can be relieved by adding lactose or isopropyl-β-D-thiogalactopyranoside (IPTG). lac repressor encoded by lacI
   6098..6128    -  promoter       lac promoter: promoter for the E. coli lac operon
   6143..6164    -  protein_bind   CAP binding site: CAP binding activates transcription in the presence of cAMP. E. coli catabolite activator protein
   6177..6269    -  CDS            lacI (fragment): lac repressor; lacI; The lac repressor binds to the lac operator to inhibit transcription in E. coli. This inhibition can be relieved by adding lactose or isopropyl-β-D-thiogalactopyranoside (IPTG).
   6452..7037    -  rep_origin     ori: high-copy-number ColE1/pMB1/pBR322/pUC origin of replication
   7208..8068    -  CDS            AmpR: β-lactamase; bla; confers resistance to ampicillin, carbenicillin, and related antibiotics
   8069..8173    -  promoter       AmpR promoter: bla
>Addgene plasmid #108501 | pCR3-vsv-Incenp 8KQ | depositor full sequence | sequence record 205221 | pCR3-vsv-Incenp 8KQ sequence 8204 bps
GACGGATCGGGAGTACTCCCGATCCCCTATGGTGCACTCTCAGTACAATCTGCTCTGATGCCGCATAGTT
AAGCCAGTATCTGCTCCCTGCTTGTGTGTTGGAGGTCGCTGAGTAGTGCGCGAGCAAAATTTAAGCTACA
ACAAGGCAAGGCTTGACCGACAATTGCATGAAGAATCTGCTTAGGGTTAGGCGTTTTGCGCTGCTTCGCG
ATGTACGGGCCAGATATACGCGTTGACATTGATTATTGACTAGTTATTAATAGTAATCAATTACGGGGTC
ATTAGTTCATAGCCCATATATGGAGTTCCGCGTTACATAACTTACGGTAAATGGCCCGCCTGGCTGACCG
CCCAACGACCCCCGCCCATTGACGTCAATAATGACGTATGTTCCCATAGTAACGCCAATAGGGACTTTCC
ATTGACGTCAATGGGTGGAGTATTTACGGTAAACTGCCCACTTGGCAGTACATCAAGTGTATCATATGCC
AAGTACGCCCCCTATTGACGTCAATGACGGTAAATGGCCCGCCTGGCATTATGCCCAGTACATGACCTTA
TGGGACTTTCCTACTTGGCAGTACATCTACGTATTAGTCATCGCTATTACCATGGTGATGCGGTTTTGGC
AGTACATCAATGGGCGTGGATAGCGGTTTGACTCACGGGGATTTCCAAGTCTCCACCCCATTGACGTCAA
TGGGAGTTTGTTTTGGCACCAAAATCAACGGGACTTTCCAAAATGTCGTAACAACTCCGCCCCATTGACG
CAAATGGGCGGTAGGCGTGTACGGTGGGAGGTCTATATAAGCAGAGCTCTCTGGCTAACTAGAGAACCCA
CTGCTTACTGGCTTATCGAAATTAATACGACTCACTATAGGGAGACCCAAGCTGGCTAGCGTTTAAACTT
AAGCTTGGTACCGCCACCATGTACACCGACATCGAGATGAACCGGTTGGGCAAGGGGACGACGGCCCCAG
GGCCCATTCACCTGCTGGAGCTCTGTGACCAGAAGCTCATGGAGTTTCTCTGCAACATGGATAATAAGGA
CTTGGTGTGGCTTGAGGAGATCCAAGAGGAGGCCGAGCGCATGTTCACCAGAGAATTCAGCAAAGAGCCA
GAGCTGATGCCCAAAACACCTTCTCAGAAGAACCGACGGAAGAAGAGACGGATTTCTTATGTTCAGGATG
AAAACAGAGATCCCATCAGGAGAAGGTTATCCCGCAGAAAGTCTCGGAGCAGCCAGCAGAGCACCCGACG
CCTCCGCAGCAAGGACAGTGTAGAGAAGCTGGCTACAGTGGTCGGGGAGAACGGCTCCGTTCTGCGGCGT
GTGACCCGTGCTGCGGCTGCAGCTGCCGCGGCTACCATGGCATTGGCTGCACCTTCTTCACCCACCCCTG
AGTCTCCCACGATGCTGACTAAGAAGCCCGAGGATAACCACACCCAGTGCCAGCTGGTGCCTGTGGTGGA
GATCGGCATCAGTGAGCGCCAGAATGCTGAGCAGCATGTCACCCAGCTCATGTCCACCGAGCCTCTGCCC
CGCACTCTGTCCCCGACTCCAGCTTCAGCCACAGCTCCAACCTCCCAGGGCATCCCGACATCAGATGAGG
AATCAACACCTAAGAAGTCGAAGGCCAGGATACTGGAGTCCATCACAGTGAGCTCCCTGATGGCTACACC
CCAGGACCCCAAGGGTCAAGGGGTCGGGACGGGGCGGTCTGCGTCTAAGCTCAGGATTGCGCAGGTCTCC
CCTGGCCCACGGGACTCGCCAGCCTTTCCAGATTCTCCATGGCGGGAGCGGGTGCTGGCTCCCATCCTGC
CGGATAACTTCTCCACGCCCACGGGCTCTCGCACGGACTCTCAATCGGTGCGGCACAGCCCGATCGCCCC
GTCTTCCCCGAGTCCCCGAGTCTTAGCCCAGAAGTACTCTCTGGTGGCCAAACAGGAAAGTGTTGTCCGC
AGGGCGAGCAGAAGGCTTGCCAAGAAGACTGCCGAAGAGCCAGCTGCCTCTGGCCGCATCATCTGTCACA
GTTACCTGGAGAGGCTCCTGAATGTTGAGGTGCCCCAGAAAGTTGGTTCTGAGCAGAAGGAACCCCCCGA
GGAGGCTGAGCCTGTGGCGGCAGCTGAGCCAGAGGTCCCTGAGAACAACGGAAATAACTCGTGGCCCCAC
AATGACACAGAGATCGCCAACAGCACACCCAACCCGAAGCCTGCAGCCAGCAGCCCGGAAACACCCTCTG
CAGGGCAGCAAGAGGCCAAGACGGACCAAGCAGATGGACCCAGAGAGCCACCGCAGAGTGCCAGGAGGAA
GCGCAGCTACAAGCAGGCCGTGAGTGAGCTGGACGAGGAGCAGCACCTGGAGGATGAGGAGCTGCAGCCC
CCCAGGAGCAAGACCCCTTCCTCACCCTGCCCAGCCAGCAAGGTGGTACGGCCCCTCCGGACCTTTCTGC
ACACAGTGCAGAGGAACCAGATGCTCACGACCCCGACCTCAGCCCCACGCAGCGTCATGAAGTCCTTTAT
TAAGCGCAACACTCCCCTGCGCATGGACCCCAAGTGCAGCTTCGTCGAGAAGGAGCGGCAGCGCCTGGAG
CTTAAGAGATCTGAAAGCAGCAATCTGCGGCGGCAGGAGGAGGCCGAGCAGCTGCGCAGGCAGAAGGTGG
AGGAGGACCAGCGGCGGCGGCTGGAGGAGGTGAAGCTGAAGCGTGAGGAACGCCTCCGCAAGGTGCTGCA
GGCCCGCGAGCGGGTGGAGCAGATGAAGGAGGAGAAGAAGAAGCAGATTGAGCAGCAGTTTGCTCAGATC
GACGAGCAGACTGAGAAGGCCCAGGAGGAGCGGCTGGCAGAGGAGCAGGCCAAGAAAAAGGCGGCGGCCC
AGCAGATGGAGGAGGTGGAAGCACGCAGGAAGCAGGAAGAGGATGCACGTAGGCTCAGGTGGCTGCAGCA
GGAGGAGGAAGAGCGGCGGCACCAAGAGCTGCTGCAGAAGAAGAAGGAAGAGGAGCAGGAGCGGCTGCGG
AAGGCGGCCGAGGCTAAGCGGCTGGCAGAGCAGCGGGAGCAGGAGCGGCGGGAGCAGGAGCGGCGCGAGC
AGGAGCGGCGCGAGCAGGAGCGGCGGGAGCAGGAGCGGCGCGAGCAGGAGCGACAGCTGGCAGAGCAGGA
GCGTCGGCGGGAGCAGGAGCGGCTCCAGGCCGAGAGGGAGCTGCAGGAGCGGGAGAAGGCCCTGCGGCTG
GGAAGCAGCGGATCCCTTAAGGAGCAGCTGCAGAGGGAACTGGAGGAGAAGAAGAAGAAGGAAGAGCAGC
AGCGTCTGGCTGAGCGGCAGCTGCAGGAGGAGCAAGAGAAGAAAGCCAAGGAGGCAGTAGGGGCCAGCAA
GGCCCTGAATGTGACTGTGGACGTGCAGTCTCCAGCTTGTACCTCATATCAAATGACTCCGCAAGGGCAC
AGGGCCCCTCCCAAGATCAACCCAGATAACTACGGGATGGATCTGAATAGCGACGACTCCACCGATGATG
AGGCCCATCCCCGGAAGCCCATCCCCACCTGGGCCCGAGGCACCCCGCTCAGCCAGGCTATCATTCACCA
GTACTACCACCCACCGAACCTTCTGGAGCTCTTTGGAACCATTCTCCCACTGGACTTGGAGGATATCTTC
AAGAAGAGCAAGCCCCGCTATCACAAGCGCACCAGCTCTGCTGTCTGGAACTCACCGCCCCTGCAGGGCG
CCAGGGTCCCCAGCAGCCTGGCCTACAGCCTGAAGAAGCACAAGCTTTGACTCGAGTCTAGAGGGCCCGT
TTAAACCCGCTGATCAGCCTCGACTGTGCCTTCTAGTTGCCAGCCATCTGTTGTTTGCCCCTCCCCCGTG
CCTTCCTTGACCCTGGAAGGTGCCACTCCCACTGTCCTTTCCTAATAAAATGAGGAAATTGCATCGCATT
GTCTGAGTAGGTGTCATTCTATTCTGGGGGGTGGGGTGGGGCAGGACAGCAAGGGGGAGGATTGGGAAGA
CAATAGCAGGCATGCTGGGGATGCGGTGGGCTCTATGGCTTCTGAGGCGGAAAGAACCAGCTGGGGCTCT
AGGGGGTATCCCC
[124 nt withheld, positions 4074-4197]
C
[91 nt withheld, positions 4199-4289]
A
[49 nt withheld, positions 4291-4339]
CCTTTGACGTTGGAGTCCACGTTCTTT
[37 nt withheld, positions 4367-4403]
ACCCTATCTCGGTCTATTCTTTTGATTTATAAGGGATTTTGCCGATTTCGGCCTATTGGTTAAAAAATGA
GCTGATTTAACAAAAATTTAACGCGAATTAATTCTGTGGAATGTGTGTCAGTTAGGGTGTGGAAAGTCCC
CAGGCTCCCCAGCAGGCAGAAGTATGCAAAGCATGCATCTCAATTAGTCAGCAACCAGGTGTGGAAAGTC
CCCAGGCTCCCCAGCAGGCAGAAGTATGCAAAGCATGCATCTCAATTAGTCAGCAACCATAGTCCCGCCC
CTAACTCCGCCCATCCCGCCCCTAACTCCGCCCAGTTCCGCCCATTCTCCGCCCCATGGCTGACTAATTT
TTTTTATTTATGCAGAGGCCGAGGCCGCCTCTGCCTCTGAGCTATTCCAGAAGTAGTGAGGAGGCTTTTT
TGGAGGCCTAGGCTTTTGCAAAAAGCTCCCGGGAGCTTGTATATCCATTTTCGGATCTGATCAAGAGACA
GGATGAGGATCGTTTCGCATGATTGAACAAGATGGATTGCACGCAGGTTCTCCGGCCGCTTGGGTGGAGA
GGCTATTCGGCTATGACTGGGCACAACAGACAATCGGCTGCTCTGATGCCGCCGTGTTCCGGCTGTCAGC
GCAGGGGCGCCCGGTTCTTTTTGTCAAGACCGACCTGTCCGGTGCCCTGAATGAACTGCAGGACGAGGCA
GCGCGGCTATCGTGGCTGGCCACGACGGGCGTTCCTTGCGCAGCTGTGCTCGACGTTGTCACTGAAGCGG
GAAGGGACTGGCTGCTATTGGGCGAAGTGCCGGGGCAGGATCTCCTGTCATCTCACCTTGCTCCTGCCGA
GAAAGTATCCATCATGGCTGATGCAATGCGGCGGCTGCATACGCTTGATCCGGCTACCTGCCCATTCGAC
CACCAAGCGAAACATCGCATCGAGCGAGCACGTACTCGGATGGAAGCCGGTCTTGTCGATCAGGATGATC
TGGACGAAGAGCATCAGGGGCTCGCGCCAGCCGAACTGTTCGCCAGGCTCAAGGCGCGCATGCCCGACGG
CGAGGATCTCGTCGTGACCCATGGCGATGCCTGCTTGCCGAATATCATGGTGGAAAATGGCCGCTTTTCT
GGATTCATCGACTGTGGCCGGCTGGGTGTGGCGGACCGCTATCAGGACATAGCGTTGGCTACCCGTGATA
TTGCTGAAGAGCTTGGCGGCGAATGGGCTGACCGCTTCCTCGTGCTTTACGGTATCGCCGCTCCCGATTC
GCAGCGCATCGCCTTCTATCGCCTTCTTGACGAGTTCTTCTGAGCGGGACTCTGGGGTTCGAAATGACCG
ACCAAGCGACGCCCAACCTGCCATCACGAGATTTCGATTCCACCGCCGCCTTCTATGAAAGGTTGGGCTT
CGGAATCGTTTTCCGGGACGCCGGCTGGATGATCCTCCAGCGCGGGGATCTCATGCTGGAGTTCTTCGCC
CACCCCAACTTGTTTATTGCAGCTTATAATGGTTACAAATAAAGCAATAGCATCACAAATTTCACAAATA
AAGCATTTTTTTCACTGCATTCTAGTTGTGGTTTGTCCAAACTCATCAATGTATCTTATCATGTCTGTAT
ACCGTCGACCTCTAGCTAGAGCTTGGCGTAATCATGGTCATAGCTGTTTCCTGTGTGAAATTGTTATCCG
CTCACAATTCCACACAACATACGAGCCGGAAGCATAAAGTGTAAAGCCTGGGGTGCCTAATGAGTGAGCT
AACTCACATTAATTGCGTTGCGCTCACTGCCCGCTTTCCAGTCGGGAAACCTGTCGTGCCAGCTGCATTA
ATGAATCGGCCAACGCGCGGGGAGAGGCGGTTTGCGTATTGGGCGCTCTTCCGCTTCCTCGCTCACTGAC
TCGCTGCGCTCGGTCGTTCGGCTGCGGCGAGCGGTATCAGCTCACTCAAAGGCGGTAATACGGTTATCCA
CAGAATCAGGGGATAACGCAGGAAAGAACATGTGAGCAAAAGGCCAGCAAAAGGCCAGGAACCGTAAAAA
GGCCGCGTTGCTGGCGTTTTTCCATAGGCTCCGCCCCCCTGACGAGCATCACAAAAATCGACGCTCAAGT
CAGAGGTGGCGAAACCCGACAGGACTATAAAGATACCAGGCGTTTCCCCCTGGAAGCTCCCTCGTGCGCT
CTCCTGTTCCGACCCTGCCGCTTACCGGATACCTGTCCGCCTTTCTCCCTTCGGGAAGCGTGGCGCTTTC
TCATAGCTCACGCTGTAGGTATCTCAGTTCGGTGTAGGTCGTTCGCTCCAAGCTGGGCTGTGTGCACGAA
CCCCCCGTTCAGCCCGACCGCTGCGCCTTATCCGGTAACTATCGTCTTGAGTCCAACCCGGTAAGACACG
ACTTATCGCCACTGGCAGCAGCCACTGGTAACAGGATTAGCAGAGCGAGGTATGTAGGCGGTGCTACAGA
GTTCTTGAAGTGGTGGCCTAACTACGGCTACACTAGAAGAACAGTATTTGGTATCTGCGCTCTGCTGAAG
CCAGTTACCTTCGGAAAAAGAGTTGGTAGCTCTTGATCCGGCAAACAAACCACCGCTGGTAGCGGTTTTT
TTGTTTGCAAGCAGCAGATTACGCGCAGAAAAAAAGGATCTCAAGAAGATCCTTTGATCTTTTCTACGGG
GTCTGACGCTCAGTGGAACGAAAACTCACGTTAAGGGATTTTGGTCATGAGATTATCAAAAAGGATCTTC
ACCTAGATCCTTTTAAATTAAAAATGAAGTTTTAAATCAATCTAAAGTATATATGAGTAAACTTGGTCTG
ACAGTTACCAATGCTTAATCAGTGAGGCACCTATCTCAGCGATCTGTCTATTTCGTTCATCCATAGTTGC
CTGACTCCCCGTCGTGTAGATAACTACGATACGGGAGGGCTTACCATCTGGCCCCAGTGCTGCAATGATA
CCGCGAGACCCACGCTCACCGGCTCCAGATTTATCAGCAATAAACCAGCCAGCCGGAAGGGCCGAGCGCA
GAAGTGGTCCTGCAACTTTATCCGCCTCCATCCAGTCTATTAATTGTTGCCGGGAAGCTAGAGTAAGTAG
TTCGCCAGTTAATAGTTTGCGCAACGTTGTTGCCATTGCTACAGGCATCGTGGTGTCACGCTCGTCGTTT
GGTATGGCTTCATTCAGCTCCGGTTCCCAACGATCAAGGCGAGTTACATGATCCCCCATGTTGTGCAAAA
AAGCGGTTAGCTCCTTCGGTCCTCCGATCGTTGTCAGAAGTAAGTTGGCCGCAGTGTTATCACTCATGGT
TATGGCAGCACTGCATAATTCTCTTACTGTCATGCCATCCGTAAGATGCTTTTCTGTGACTGGTGAGTAC
TCAACCAAGTCATTCTGAGAATAGTGTATGCGGCGACCGAGTTGCTCTTGCCCGGCGTCAATACGGGATA
ATACCGCGCCACATAGCAGAACTTTAAAAGTGCTCATCATTGGAAAACGTTCTTCGGGGCGAAAACTCTC
AAGGATCTTACCGCTGTTGAGATCCAGTTCGATGTAACCCACTCGTGCACCCAACTGATCTTCAGCATCT
TTTACTTTCACCAGCGTTTCTGGGTGAGCAAAAACAGGAAGGCAAAATGCCGCAAAAAAGGGAATAAGGG
CGACACGGAAATGTTGAATACTCATACTCTTCCTTTTTCAATATTATTGAAGCATTTATCAGGGTTATTG
TCTCATGAGCGGATACATATTTGAATGTATTTAGAAAAATAAACAAATAGGGGTTCCGCGCACATTTCCC
CGAAAAGTGCCACCTGACGTC
