Features (pLannotate 1.2.2; 21 found; start..end, strand, type, name):
     29..81      -  misc_feature   bom (fragment): basis of mobility region from pBR322
    236..615     +  enhancer       CMV enhancer: human cytomegalovirus immediate early enhancer
    616..819     +  promoter       CMV promoter: human cytomegalovirus (CMV) immediate early promoter
    815..848     +  LTR            5' LTR (truncated) (fragment): truncated 5' long terminal repeat (LTR) from HIV-1
    864..882     +  promoter       T7 promoter: promoter for bacteriophage T7 RNA polymerase
    944..3730    +  CDS            INCENP: INCE_HUMAN - Experimental evidence at protein level: Swiss-Prot protein existence level 1. Component of the chromosomal passenger complex (CPC), a complex that acts as a key regulator of mitosis. The CPC complex has essential functions at the centromere in ensuring correct chromosome alignment and segregation and is required for chromatin-induced microtubule stabilization and spindle assembly. Acts as a scaffold regulating CPC localization and activity. The C-terminus associates with AURKB or AURKC, the N-terminus associated with BIRC5/survivin and CDCA8/borealin tethers the CPC to the inner c
   3767..3785    -  promoter       SP6 promoter: promoter for bacteriophage SP6 RNA polymerase
   3811..4035    +  polyA_signal   bGH poly(A) signal: bovine growth hormone polyadenylation signal
   4039..4060    +  promoter       SV40 promoter (fragment): SV40 enhancer and early promoter
   4081..4509    +  rep_origin     f1 ori (sequence partly withheld): f1 bacteriophage origin of replication; arrow indicates direction of (+) strand synthesis
   4523..4852    +  promoter       SV40 promoter: SV40 enhancer and early promoter
   4919..5710    +  CDS            neo: KKA2_KLEPN - Also known as kan, nptII. Experimental evidence at protein level: Swiss-Prot protein existence level 1. Resistance to kanamycin, neomycin, paromomycin, ribostamycin, butirosin and gentamicin B. From Klebsiella pneumoniae.
   5734..5892    +  CDS            ble (fragment): BLE_KLEPN - Experimental evidence at protein level: Swiss-Prot protein existence level 1. Binding protein with a strong affinity to the bleomycin family of antibiotics. Binds to CL990; an antimitotic-antibiotic compound. From Klebsiella pneumoniae.
   5887..6008    +  polyA_signal   SV40 poly(A) signal: SV40 polyadenylation signal
   6081..6097    -  protein_bind   lac operator: The lac repressor binds to the lac operator to inhibit transcription in E. coli. This inhibition can be relieved by adding lactose or isopropyl-β-D-thiogalactopyranoside (IPTG). lac repressor encoded by lacI
   6105..6135    -  promoter       lac promoter: promoter for the E. coli lac operon
   6150..6171    -  protein_bind   CAP binding site: CAP binding activates transcription in the presence of cAMP. E. coli catabolite activator protein
   6184..6276    -  CDS            lacI (fragment): lac repressor; lacI; The lac repressor binds to the lac operator to inhibit transcription in E. coli. This inhibition can be relieved by adding lactose or isopropyl-β-D-thiogalactopyranoside (IPTG).
   6459..7047    -  rep_origin     ori: high-copy-number ColE1/pMB1/pBR322/pUC origin of replication
   7218..8078    -  CDS            AmpR: β-lactamase; bla; confers resistance to ampicillin, carbenicillin, and related antibiotics
   8079..8183    -  promoter       AmpR promoter: bla
>Addgene plasmid #108501 | pCR3-vsv-Incenp 8KQ | addgene full sequence | sequence record 208776 | Addgene NGS Result
GACGGATTCGGGAGTACTCCCGATCCCCTATGGTGCACTCTCAGTACAATCTGCTCTGATGCCGCATAGT
TAAGCCAGTATCTGCTCCCTGCTTGTGTGTTGGAGGTCGCTGAGTAGTGCGCGAGCAAAATTTAAGCTAC
AACAAGGCAAGGCTTGACCGACAATTGCATGAAGAATCTGCTTAGGGTTAGGCGTTTTGCGCTGCTTCGC
GATGTACGGGCCAGATATACGCGTTGACATTGATTATTGACTAGTTATTAATAGTAATCAATTACGGGGT
CATTAGTTCATAGCCCATATATGGAGTTCCGCGTTACATAACTTACGGTAAATGGCCCGCCTGGCTGACC
GCCCAACGACCCCCGCCCATTGACGTCAATAATGACGTATGTTCCCATAGTAACGCCAATAGGGACTTTC
CATTGACGTCAATGGGTGGAGTATTTACGGTAAACTGCCCACTTGGCAGTACATCAAGTGTATCATATGC
CAAGTACGCCCCCTATTGACGTCAATGACGGTAAATGGCCCGCCTGGCATTATGCCCAGTACATGACCTT
ATGGGACTTTCCTACTTGGCAGTACATCTACGTATTAGTCATCGCTATTACCATGGTGATGCGGTTTTGG
CAGTACATCAATGGGCGTGGATAGCGGTTTGACTCACGGGGATTTCCAAGTCTCCACCCCATTGACGTCA
ATGGGAGTTTGTTTTGGCACCAAAATCAACGGGACTTTCCAAAATGTCGTAACAACTCCGCCCCATTGAC
GCAAATGGGCGGTAGGCGTGTACGGTGGGAGGTCTATATAAGCAGAGCTCTCTGGCTAACTAGAGAACCC
ACTGCTTACTGGCTTATCGAAATTAATACGACTCACTATAGGGAGACCCAAGCTTGGTACCGCCACCATG
TACACCGACATCGAGATGAACCGGTTGGGCAAGGGGACGACGGCCCCAGGGCCCATTCACCTGCTGGAGC
TCTGTGACCAGAAGCTCATGGAGTTTCTCTGCAACATGGATAATAAGGACTTGGTGTGGCTTGAGGAGAT
CCAAGAGGAGGCCGAGCGCATGTTCACCAGAGAATTCAGCAAAGAGCCAGAGCTGATGCCCAAAACACCT
TCTCAGAAGAACCGACGGAAGAAGAGACGGATTTCTTATGTTCAGGATGAAAACAGAGATCCCATCAGGA
GAAGGTTATCCCGCAGAAAGTCTCGGAGCAGCCAGCTGAGCTCCCGACGCCTCCGCAGCAAGGACAGTGT
AGAGAAGCTGGCTACAGTGGTCGGGGAGAACGGCTCCGTTCTGCGGCGTGTGACCCGTGCTGCGGCTGCA
GCTGCCGCGGCTACCATGGCATTGGCTGCACCTTCTTCACCCACCCCTGAGTCTCCCACGATGCTGACTA
AGAAGCCCGAGGATAACCACACCCAGTGCCAGCTGGTGCCTGTGGTGGAGATCGGCATCAGTGAGCGCCA
GAATGCTGAGCAGCATGTCACCCAGCTCATGTCCACCGAGCCTCTGCCCCGCACTCTGTCCCCGACTCCA
GCTTCAGCCACAGCTCCAACCTCCCAGGGCATCCCGACATCAGATGAGGAATCAACACCTAAGAAGTCGA
AGGCCAGGATACTGGAGTCCATCACAGTGAGCTCCCTGATGGCTACACCCCAGGACCCCAAGGGTCAAGG
GGTCGGGACGGGGCGGTCTGCGTCTAAGCTCAGGATTGCGCAGGTCTCCCCTGGCCCACGGGACTCGCCA
GCCTTTCCAGATTCTCCATGGCGGGAGCGGGTGCTGGCTCCCATCCTGCCGGATAACTTCTCCACGCCCA
CGGGCTCTCGCACGGACTCTCAATCGGTGCGGCACAGCCCGATCGCCCCGTCTTCCCCGAGTCCCCGAGT
CTTAGCCCAGAAGTACTCTCTGGTGGCCAAACAGGAAAGTGTTGTCCGCAGGGCGAGCAGAAGGCTTGCC
AAGAAGACTGCCGAAGAGCCAGCTGCCTCTGGCCGCATCATCTGTCACAGTTACCTGGAGAGGCTCCTGA
ATGTTGAGGTGCCCCAGAAAGTTGGTTCTGAGCAGAAGGAACCCCCCGAGGAGGCTGAGCCTGTGGCGGC
AGCTGAGCCAGAGGTCCCTGAGAACAACGGAAATAACTCGTGGCCCCACAATGACACAGAGATCGCCAAC
AGCACACCCAACCCGAAGCCTGCAGCCAGCAGCCCGGAAACACCCTCTGCAGGGCAGCAAGAGGCCAAGA
CGGACCAAGCAGATGGACCCAGAGAGCCACCGCAGAGTGCCAGGAGGAAGCGCAGCTACAAGCAGGCCGT
GAGTGAGCTGGACGAGGAGCAGCACCTGGAGGATGAGGAGCTGCAGCCCCCCAGGAGCAAGACCCCTTCC
TCACCCTGCCCAGCCAGCAAGGTGGTACGGCCCCTCCGGACCTTTCTGCACACAGTGCAGAGGAACCAGA
TGCTCACGACCCCGACCTCAGCCCCACGCAGCGTCATGAAGTCCTTTATTAAGCGCAACACTCCCCTGCG
CATGGACCCCAAGTGCAGCTTCGTCGAGAAGGAGCGGCAGCGCCTGGAGCTTAAGAGATCTGAAAGCAGC
AATCTGCGGCGGCAGGAGGAGGCCGAGCAGCTGCGCAGGCAGAAGGTGGAGGAGGACCAGCGGCGGCGGC
TGGAGGAGGTGAAGCTGAAGCGTGAGGAACGCCTCCGCAAGGTGCTGCAGGCCCGCGAGCGGGTGGAGCA
GATGAAGGAGGAGAAGAAGAAGCAGATTGAGCAGCAGTTTGCTCAGATCGACGAGCAGACTGAGAAGGCC
CAGGAGGAGCGGCTGGCAGAGGAGCAGGCCAAGAAAAAGGCGGCGGCCCAGCAGATGGAGGAGGTGGAAG
CACGCAGGAAGCAGGAAGAGGATGCACGTAGGCTCAGGTGGCTGCAGCAGGAGGAGGAAGAGCGGCGGCA
CCAAGAGCTGCTGCAGAAGAAGAAGGAAGAGGAGCAGGAGCGGCTGCGGAAGGCGGCCGAGGCTAAGCGG
CTGGCAGAGCAGCGGGAGCAGGAGCGGCGGGAGCAGGAGCGGCGCGAGCAGGAGCGGCGCGAGCAGGAGC
GGCGGGAGCAGGAGCGGCGCGAGCAGGAGCGACAGCTGGCAGAGCAGGAGCGTCGGCGGGAGCAGGAGCG
GCTCCAGGCCGAGAGGGAGCTGCAGGAGCGGGAGAAGGCCCTGCGGCTGGGAAGCAGCGGATCCCTTAAG
GAGCAGCTGCAGAGGGAACTGGAGGAGAAGAAGAAGAAGGAAGAGCAGCAGCGTCTGGCTGAGCGGCAGC
TGCAGGAGGAGCAAGAGAAGAAAGCCAAGGAGGCAGCAGGGGCCAGCAAGGCCCTGAATGTGACTGTGGA
CGTGCAGTCTCCAGCTTGTACCTCATATCAGATGACTCCGCAAGGGCACAGGGCCCCTCCCAAGATCAAC
CCAGATAACTACGGGATGGATCTGAATAGCGACGACTCCACCGATGATGAGGCCCATCCCCGGAAGCCCA
TCCCCACCTGGGCCCGAGGCACCCCGCTCAGCCAGGCTATCATTCACCAGTACTACCACCCACCGAACCT
TCTGGAGCTCTTTGGAACCATTCTCCCACTGGACTTGGAGGATATCTTCAAGAAGAGCAAGCCCCGCTAT
CACAAGCGCACCAGCTCTGCTGTCTGGAACTCACCGCCCCTGCAGGGCGCCAGGGTCCCCAGCAGCCTGG
CCTACAGCCTGAAGAAGCACAAGCTTTGACTCGAGCATGCATCTAGAGGGCCCTATTCTATAGTGTCACC
TAAATGCTAGAGCTCGCTGATCAGCCTCGACTGTGCCTTCTAGTTGCCAGCCATCTGTTGTTTGCCCCTC
CCCCGTGCCTTCCTTGACCCTGGAAGGTGCCACTCCCACTGTCCTTTCCTAATAAAATGAGGAAATTGCA
TCGCATTGTCTGAGTAGGTGTCATTCTATTCTGGGGGGTGGGGTGGGGCAGGACAGCAAGGGGGAGGATT
GGGAAGACAATAGCAGGCATGCTGGGGATGCGGTGGGCTCTATGGCTTCTGAGGCGGAAAGAACCAGCTG
GGGCTCTAGGGGGTATCCCC
[124 nt withheld, positions 4081-4204]
C
[91 nt withheld, positions 4206-4296]
A
[49 nt withheld, positions 4298-4346]
CCTTTGACGTTGGAGTCCACGTTCTTT
[37 nt withheld, positions 4374-4410]
ACCCTATCTCGGTCTATTCTTTTGATTTATAAGGGATTTTGCCGATTTCGGCCTATTGGTTAAAAAATGA
GCTGATTTAACAAAAATTTAACGCGAATTAATTCTGTGGAATGTGTGTCAGTTAGGGTGTGGAAAGTCCC
CAGGCTCCCCAGCAGGCAGAAGTATGCAAAGCATGCATCTCAATTAGTCAGCAACCAGGTGTGGAAAGTC
CCCAGGCTCCCCAGCAGGCAGAAGTATGCAAAGCATGCATCTCAATTAGTCAGCAACCATAGTCCCGCCC
CTAACTCCGCCCATCCCGCCCCTAACTCCGCCCAGTTCCGCCCATTCTCCGCCCCATGGCTGACTAATTT
TTTTTATTTATGCAGAGGCCGAGGCCGCCTCTGCCTCTGAGCTATTCCAGAAGTAGTGAGGAGGCTTTTT
TGGAGGCCTAGGCTTTTGCAAAAAGCTCCCGGGAGCTTGTATATCCATTTTCGGATCTGATCAAGAGACA
GGATGAGGATCGTTTCGCATGATTGAACAAGATGGATTGCACGCAGGTTCTCCGGCCGCTTGGGTGGAGA
GGCTATTCGGCTATGACTGGGCACAACAGACAATCGGCTGCTCTGATGCCGCCGTGTTCCGGCTGTCAGC
GCAGGGGCGCCCGGTTCTTTTTGTCAAGACCGACCTGTCCGGTGCCCTGAATGAACTGCAGGACGAGGCA
GCGCGGCTATCGTGGCTGGCCACGACGGGCGTTCCTTGCGCAGCTGTGCTCGACGTTGTCACTGAAGCGG
GAAGGGACTGGCTGCTATTGGGCGAAGTGCCGGGGCAGGATCTCCTGTCATCTCACCTTGCTCCTGCCGA
GAAAGTATCCATCATGGCTGATGCAATGCGGCGGCTGCATACGCTTGATCCGGCTACCTGCCCATTCGAC
CACCAAGCGAAACATCGCATCGAGCGAGCACGTACTCGGATGGAAGCCGGTCTTGTCGATCAGGATGATC
TGGACGAAGAGCATCAGGGGCTCGCGCCAGCCGAACTGTTCGCCAGGCTCAAGGCGCGCATGCCCGACGG
CGAGGATCTCGTCGTGACCCATGGCGATGCCTGCTTGCCGAATATCATGGTGGAAAATGGCCGCTTTTCT
GGATTCATCGACTGTGGCCGGCTGGGTGTGGCGGACCGCTATCAGGACATAGCGTTGGCTACCCGTGATA
TTGCTGAAGAGCTTGGCGGCGAATGGGCTGACCGCTTCCTCGTGCTTTACGGTATCGCCGCTCCCGATTC
GCAGCGCATCGCCTTCTATCGCCTTCTTGACGAGTTCTTCTGAGCGGGACTCTGGGGTTCGAAATGACCG
ACCAAGCGACGCCCAACCTGCCATCACGAGATTTCGATTCCACCGCCGCCTTCTATGAAAGGTTGGGCTT
CGGAATCGTTTTCCGGGACGCCGGCTGGATGATCCTCCAGCGCGGGGATCTCATGCTGGAGTTCTTCGCC
CACCCCAACTTGTTTATTGCAGCTTATAATGGTTACAAATAAAGCAATAGCATCACAAATTTCACAAATA
AAGCATTTTTTTCACTGCATTCTAGTTGTGGTTTGTCCAAACTCATCAATGTATCTTATCATGTCTGTAT
ACCGTCGACCTCTAGCTAGAGCTTGGCGTAATCATGGTCATAGCTGTTTCCTGTGTGAAATTGTTATCCG
CTCACAATTCCACACAACATACGAGCCGGAAGCATAAAGTGTAAAGCCTGGGGTGCCTAATGAGTGAGCT
AACTCACATTAATTGCGTTGCGCTCACTGCCCGCTTTCCAGTCGGGAAACCTGTCGTGCCAGCTGCATTA
ATGAATCGGCCAACGCGCGGGGAGAGGCGGTTTGCGTATTGGGCGCTCTTCCGCTTCCTCGCTCACTGAC
TCGCTGCGCTCGGTCGTTCGGCTGCGGCGAGCGGTATCAGCTCACTCAAAGGCGGTAATACGGTTATCCA
CAGAATCAGGGGATAACGCAGGAAAGAACATGTGAGCAAAAGGCCAGCAAAAGGCCAGGAACCGTAAAAA
GGCCGCGTTGCTGGCGTTTTTCCATAGGCTCCGCCCCCCTGACGAGCATCACAAAAATCGACGCTCAAGT
CAGAGGTGGCGAAACCCGACAGGACTATAAAGATACCAGGCGTTTCCCCCTGGAAGCTCCCTCGTGCGCT
CTCCTGTTCCGACCCTGCCGCTTACCGGATACCTGTCCGCCTTTCTCCCTTCGGGAAGCGTGGCGCTTTC
TCATAGCTCACGCTGTAGGTATCTCAGTTCGGTGTAGGTCGTTCGCTCCAAGCTGGGCTGTGTGCACGAA
CCCCCCGTTCAGCCCGACCGCTGCGCCTTATCCGGTAACTATCGTCTTGAGTCCAACCCGGTAAGACACG
ACTTATCGCCACTGGCAGCAGCCACTGGTAACAGGATTAGCAGAGCGAGGTATGTAGGCGGTGCTACAGA
GTTCTTGAAGTGGTGGCCTAACTACGGCTACACTAGAAGAACAGTATTTGGTATCTGCGCTCTGCTGAAG
CCAGTTACCTTCGGAAAAAGAGTTGGTAGCTCTTGATCCGGCAAACAAACCACCGCTGGTAGCGGTGGTT
TTTTTGTTTGCAAGCAGCAGATTACGCGCAGAAAAAAAGGATCTCAAGAAGATCCTTTGATCTTTTCTAC
GGGGTCTGACGCTCAGTGGAACGAAAACTCACGTTAAGGGATTTTGGTCATGAGATTATCAAAAAGGATC
TTCACCTAGATCCTTTTAAATTAAAAATGAAGTTTTAAATCAATCTAAAGTATATATGAGTAAACTTGGT
CTGACAGTTACCAATGCTTAATCAGTGAGGCACCTATCTCAGCGATCTGTCTATTTCGTTCATCCATAGT
TGCCTGACTCCCCGTCGTGTAGATAACTACGATACGGGAGGGCTTACCATCTGGCCCCAGTGCTGCAATG
ATACCGCGAGACCCACGCTCACCGGCTCCAGATTTATCAGCAATAAACCAGCCAGCCGGAAGGGCCGAGC
GCAGAAGTGGTCCTGCAACTTTATCCGCCTCCATCCAGTCTATTAATTGTTGCCGGGAAGCTAGAGTAAG
TAGTTCGCCAGTTAATAGTTTGCGCAACGTTGTTGCCATTGCTACAGGCATCGTGGTGTCACGCTCGTCG
TTTGGTATGGCTTCATTCAGCTCCGGTTCCCAACGATCAAGGCGAGTTACATGATCCCCCATGTTGTGCA
AAAAAGCGGTTAGCTCCTTCGGTCCTCCGATCGTTGTCAGAAGTAAGTTGGCCGCAGTGTTATCACTCAT
GGTTATGGCAGCACTGCATAATTCTCTTACTGTCATGCCATCCGTAAGATGCTTTTCTGTGACTGGTGAG
TACTCAACCAAGTCATTCTGAGAATAGTGTATGCGGCGACCGAGTTGCTCTTGCCCGGCGTCAATACGGG
ATAATACCGCGCCACATAGCAGAACTTTAAAAGTGCTCATCATTGGAAAACGTTCTTCGGGGCGAAAACT
CTCAAGGATCTTACCGCTGTTGAGATCCAGTTCGATGTAACCCACTCGTGCACCCAACTGATCTTCAGCA
TCTTTTACTTTCACCAGCGTTTCTGGGTGAGCAAAAACAGGAAGGCAAAATGCCGCAAAAAAGGGAATAA
GGGCGACACGGAAATGTTGAATACTCATACTCTTCCTTTTTCAATATTATTGAAGCATTTATCAGGGTTA
TTGTCTCATGAGCGGATACATATTTGAATGTATTTAGAAAAATAAACAAATAGGGGTTCCGCGCACATTT
CCCCGAAAAGTGCCACCTGACGTC
